>Addgene plasmid #120904 | pcDNA-h-mmPtch1-B-Y233C-HA | addgene full sequence | sequence record 233158 | Addgene NGS Result
GACGGATCGGGAGATCTCCCGATCCCCTATGGTGCACTCTCAGTACAATCTGCTCTGATGCCGCATAGTT
AAGCCAGTATCTGCTCCCTGCTTGTGTGTTGGAGGTCGCTGAGTAGTGCGCGAGCAAAATTTAAGCTACA
ACAAGGCAAGGCTTGACCGACAATTGCATGAAGAATCTGCTTAGGGTTAGGCGTTTTGCGCTGCTTCGCG
ATGTACGGGCCAGATATACGCGTTGACATTGATTATTGACTAGTTATTAATAGTAATCAATTACGGGGTC
ATTAGTTCATAGCCCATATATGGAGTTCCGCGTTACATAACTTACGGTAAATGGCCCGCCTGGCTGACCG
CCCAACGACCCCCGCCCATTGACGTCAATAATGACGTATGTTCCCATAGTAACGCCAATAGGGACTTTCC
ATTGACGTCAATGGGTGGAGTATTTACGGTAAACTGCCCACTTGGCAGTACATCAAGTGTATCATATGCC
AAGTACGCCCCCTATTGACGTCAATGACGGTAAATGGCCCGCCTGGCATTATGCCCAGTACATGACCTTA
TGGGACTTTCCTACTTGGCAGTACATCTACGTATTAGTCATCGCTATTACCATGGTGATGCGGTTTTGGC
AGTACATCAATGGGCGTGGATAGCGGTTTGACTCACGGGGATTTCCAAGTCTCCACCCCATTGACGTCAA
TGGGAGTTTGTTTTGGCACCAAAATCAACGGTACTTTCCAAAATGTCGTAACAACTCCGCCCCATTGACG
CAAATGGGCGGTAGGCGTGTACGGTGGGAGGTCTATATAAGCAGAGCTCTCTGGCTAACTAGAGAACCCA
CTGCTTACTGGCTTATCGAAATTAATACGACTCACTATAGGGAGACCCAAGCTTGGTACCACCATGGCCT
CGGCTGGTAACGCCGCCGGGGCCCTGGGCAGGCAGGCCGGCGGCGGGAGGCGCAGACGGACCGGGGGACC
GCACCGCGCCGCGCCGGACCGGGACTATCTGCACCGGCCCAGCTACTGCGACGCCGCCTTCGCTCTGGAG
CAGATTTCCAAGGGGAAGGCTACTGGCCGGAAAGCGCCGCTGTGGCTGAGAGCGAAGTTTCAGAGACTCT
TATTTAAACTGGGTTGTTACATTCAAAAGAACTGCGGCAAGTTTTTGGTTGTGGGTCTCCTCATATTTGG
GGCCTTCGCTGTGGGATTAAAGGCAGCTAATCTCGAGACCAACGTGGAGGAGCTGTGGGTGGAAGTTGGT
GGACGAGTGAGTCGAGAATTAAATTATACCCGTCAGAAGATAGGAGAAGAGGCTATGTTTAATCCTCAAC
TCATGATACAGACTCCAAAAGAAGAAGGCGCTAATGTTCTGACCACAGAGGCTCTCCTGCAACACCTGGA
CTCAGCACTCCAGGCCAGTCGTGTGCACGTCTACATGTATAACAGGCAATGGAAGTTGGAACATTTGTGC
TACAAATCAGGGGAACTTATCACGGAGACAGGTTACATGGATCAGATAATAGAATACCTTTACCCTTGCT
TAATCATTACACCTTTGGACTGCTTCTGGGAAGGGGCAAAGCTACAGTCCGGGACAGCATGCCTCCTAGG
TAAGCCTCCTTTACGGTGGACAAACTTTGACCCCTTGGAATTCCTAGAAGAGTTAAAGAAAATAAACTAC
CAAGTGGACAGCTGGGAGGAAATGCTGAATAAAGCCGAAGTTGGCCATGGGTACATGGACCGGCCTTGCC
TCAACCCAGCCGACCCAGATTGCCCTGCCACAGCCCCTAACAAAAATTCAACCAAACCTCTTGATGTGGC
CCTTGTTTTGAATGGTGGATGTCAAGGTTTATCCAGGAAGTATATGCATTGGCAGGAGGAGTTGATTGTG
GGTGGTACCGTCAAGAATGCCACTGGAAAACTTGTCAGCGCTCACGCCCTGCAAACCATGTTCCAGTTAA
TGACTCCCAAGCAAATGTATGAACACTTCAGGGGCTACGACTATGTCTCTCACATCAACTGGAATGAAGA
CAGGGCAGCCGCCATCCTGGAGGCCTGGCAGAGGACTTACGTGGAGGTGGTTCATCAAAGTGTCGCCCCA
AACTCCACTCAAAAGGTGCTTCCCTTCACAACCACGACCCTGGACGACATCCTAAAATCCTTCTCTGATG
TCAGTGTCATCCGAGTGGCCAGCGGCTACCTACTGATGCTTGCCTATGCCTGTTTAACCATGCTGCGCTG
GGACTGCTCCAAGTCCCAGGGTGCCGTGGGGCTGGCTGGCGTCCTGTTGGTTGCGCTGTCAGTGGCTGCA
GGATTGGGCCTCTGCTCCTTGATTGGCATTTCTTTTAATGCTGCGACAACTCAGGTTTTGCCGTTTCTTG
CTCTTGGTGTTGGTGTGGATGATGTCTTCCTCCTGGCCCATGCATTCAGTGAAACAGGACAGAATAAGAG
GATTCCATTTGAGGACAGGACTGGGGAGTGCCTCAAGCGCACCGGAGCCAGCGTGGCCCTCACCTCCATC
AGCAATGTCACCGCCTTCTTCATGGCCGCATTGATCCCTATCCCTGCCCTGCGAGCGTTCTCCCTCCAGG
CTGCTGTGGTGGTGGTATTCAATTTTGCTATGGTTCTGCTCATTTTTCCTGCAATTCTCAGCATGGATTT
ATACAGACGTGAGGACAGAAGATTGGATATTTTCTGCTGTTTCACAAGCCCCTGTGTCAGCAGGGTGATT
CAAGTTGAGCCACAGGCCTACACAGAGCCTATGCAGTCCACCGTTCAGCTCCGCACAGAGTATGACCCTC
ACACGCACGTGTACTACACCACCGCCGAGCCACGCTCTGAGATCTCTGTACAGCCTGTTACCGTCACCCA
GGACAACCTCAGCTGTCAGAGTCCCGAGAGCACCAGCTCTACCAGGGACCTGCTCTCCCAGTTCTCAGAC
TCCAGCCTCCACTGCCTCGAGCCCCCCTGCACCAAGTGGACACTCTCTTCGTTTGCAGAGAAGCACTATG
CTCCTTTCCTCCTGAAACCCAAAGCCAAGGTTGTGGTAATCCTTCTTTTCCTGGGCTTGCTGGGGGTCAG
CCTTTATGGGACCACCCGAGTGAGAGACGGGCTGGACCTCACGGACATTGTTCCCCGGGAAACCAGAGAA
TATGACTTCATAGCTGCCCAGTTCAAGTACTTCTCTTTCTACAACATGTATATAGTCACCCAGAAAGCAG
ACTACCCGAATATCCAGCACCTACTTTACGACCTTCATAAGAGTTTCAGCAATGTGAAGTATGTCATGCT
GGAGGAGAACAAGCAACTTCCCCAAATGTGGCTGCACTACTTTAGAGACTGGCTTCAAGGACTTCAGGAT
GCATTTGACAGTGACTGGGAAACTGGGAGGATCATGCCAAACAATTATAAAAATGGATCAGATGACGGGG
TCCTCGCTTACAAACTCCTGGTGCAGACTGGCAGCCGAGACAAGCCCATCGACATTAGTCAGTTGACTAA
ACAGCGTCTGGTAGACGCAGATGGCATCATTAATCCGAGCGCTTTCTACATCTACCTGACCGCTTGGGTC
AGCAACGACCCTGTAGCTTACGCTGCCTCCCAGGCCAACATCCGGCCTCACCGGCCGGAGTGGGTCCATG
ACAAAGCCGACTACATGCCAGAGACCAGGCTGAGAATCCCAGCAGCAGAGCCCATCGAGTACGCTCAGTT
CCCTTTCTACCTCAACGGCCTACGAGACACCTCAGACTTTGTGGAAGCCATAGAAAAAGTGAGAGTCATC
TGTAACAACTATACGAGCCTGGGACTGTCCAGCTACCCCAATGGCTACCCCTTCCTGTTCTGGGAGCAAT
ACATCAGCCTGCGCCACTGGCTGCTGCTATCCATCAGCGTGGTGCTGGCCTGCACGTTTCTAGTGTGCGC
AGTCTTCCTCCTGAACCCCTGGACGGCCGGGATCATTGTCATGGTCCTGGCTCTGATGACCGTTGAGCTC
TTTGGCATGATGGGCCTCATTGGGATCAAGCTGAGTGCTGTGCCTGTGGTCATCCTGATTGCATCTGTTG
GCATCGGAGTGGAGTTCACCGTCCACGTGGCTTTGGCCTTTCTGACAGCCATTGGGGACAAGAACCACAG
GGCTATGCTCGCTCTGGAACACATGTTTGCTCCCGTTCTGGACGGTGCTGTGTCCACTCTGCTGGGTGTA
CTGATGCTTGCAGGGTCCGAATTTGATTTCATTGTCAGATACTTCTTTGCCGTCCTGGCCATTCTCACCG
TCTTGGGGGTTCTCAATGGACTGGTTCTGCTGCCTGTCCTCTTATCCTTCTTTGGACCGTGTCCTGAGGT
GTCTCCAGCCAATGGCCTAAACCGACTGCCCACTCCTTCGCCTGAGCCGCCTCCAAGTGTCGTCCGGTTT
GCCGTGCCTCCTGGTCACACGAACAATGGGTCTGATTCCTCCGACTCGGAGTACAGCTCTCAGACCACGG
TGTCTGGCATCAGTGAGGAGCTCAGGCAATACGAAGCACAGCAGGGTGCCGGAGGCCCTGCCCACCAAGT
GATTGTGGAAGCCACAGAAAACCCTGTCTTTGCCCGGTCCACTGTGGTCCATCCGGACTCCAGACATCAG
CCTCCCTTGACCCCTCGGCAACAGCCCCACCTGGACTCTGGCTCCTTGTCCCCTGGACGGCAAGGCCAGC
AGCCTCGAAGGGATATGGATGAAAAGACCACCGGTTGGCGTGGTGGTCATGTTGTTGAAGGTCTGGCAGG
CGAACTGGAACAGCTGCGTGCACGTCTGGAACATCATCCGCAGGGTCAGCGTGAACCGTATCCATATGAT
GTTCCAGATTATGCTTAGTCTAGAGGGCCCTATTCTATAGTGTCACCTAAATGCTAGAGCTCGCTGATCA
GCCTCGACTGTGCCTTCTAGTTGCCAGCCATCTGTTGTTTGCCCCTCCCCCGTGCCTTCCTTGACCCTGG
AAGGTGCCACTCCCACTGTCCTTTCCTAATAAAATGAGGAAATTGCATCGCATTGTCTGAGTAGGTGTCA
TTCTATTCTGGGGGGTGGGGTGGGGCAGGACAGCAAGGGGGAGGATTGGGAAGACAATAGCAGGCATGCT
GGGGATGCGGTGGGCTCTATGGCTTCTGAGGCGGAAAGAACCAGCTGGGGCTCTAGGGGGTATCCCCACG
CGCCCTACCTCTAGCTAGAGCTTGGCGTAATCATGGTCATAGCTGTTTCCTGTGTGAAATTGTTATCCGC
TCACAATTCCACACAACATACGAGCCGGAAGCATAAAGTGTAAAGCCTGGGGTGCCTAATGAGTGAGCTA
ACTCACATTAATTGCGTTGCGCTCACTGCCCGCTTTCCAGTCGGGAAACCTGTCGTGCCAGCTGCATTAA
TGAATCGGCCAACGCGCGGGGAGAGGCGGTTTGCGTATTGGGCGCTCTTCCGCTTCCTCGCTCACTGACT
CGCTGCGCTCGGTCGTTCGGCTGCGGCGAGCGGTATCAGCTCACTCAAAGGCGGTAATACGGTTATCCAC
AGAATCAGGGGATAACGCAGGAAAGAACATGTGAGCAAAAGGCCAGCAAAAGGCCAGGAACCGTAAAAAG
GCCGCGTTGCTGGCGTTTTTCCATAGGCTCCGCCCCCCTGACGAGCATCACAAAAATCGACGCTCAAGTC
AGAGGTGGCGAAACCCGACAGGACTATAAAGATACCAGGCGTTTCCCCCTGGAAGCTCCCTCGTGCGCTC
TCCTGTTCCGACCCTGCCGCTTACCGGATACCTGTCCGCCTTTCTCCCTTCGGGAAGCGTGGCGCTTTCT
CATAGCTCACGCTGTAGGTATCTCAGTTCGGTGTAGGTCGTTCGCTCCAAGCTGGGCTGTGTGCACGAAC
CCCCCGTTCAGCCCGACCGCTGCGCCTTATCCGGTAACTATCGTCTTGAGTCCAACCCGGTAAGACACGA
CTTATCGCCACTGGCAGCAGCCACTGGTAACAGGATTAGCAGAGCGAGGTATGTAGGCGGTGCTACAGAG
TTCTTGAAGTGGTGGCCTAACTACGGCTACACTAGAAGAACAGTATTTGGTATCTGCGCTCTGCTGAAGC
CAGTTACCTTCGGAAAAAGAGTTGGTAGCTCTTGATCCGGCAAACAAACCACCGCTGGTAGCGGTGGTTT
TTTTGTTTGCAAGCAGCAGATTACGCGCAGAAAAAAAGGATCTCAAGAAGATCCTTTGATCTTTTCTACG
GGGTCTGACGCTCAGTGGAACGAAAACTCACGTTAAGGGATTTTGGTCATGAGATTATCAAAAAGGATCT
TCACCTAGATCCTTTTAAATTAAAAATGAAGTTTTAAATCAATCTAAAGTATATATGAGTAAACTTGGTC
TGACAGTTACCAATGCTTAATCAGTGAGGCACCTATCTCAGCGATCTGTCTATTTCGTTCATCCATAGTT
GCCTGACTCCCCGTCGTGTAGATAACTACGATACGGGAGGGCTTACCATCTGGCCCCAGTGCTGCAATGA
TACCGCGAGACCCACGCTCACCGGCTCCAGATTTATCAGCAATAAACCAGCCAGCCGGAAGGGCCGAGCG
CAGAAGTGGTCCTGCAACTTTATCCGCCTCCATCCAGTCTATTAATTGTTGCCGGGAAGCTAGAGTAAGT
AGTTCGCCAGTTAATAGTTTGCGCAACGTTGTTGCCATTGCTACAGGCATCGTGGTGTCACGCTCGTCGT
TTGGTATGGCTTCATTCAGCTCCGGTTCCCAACGATCAAGGCGAGTTACATGATCCCCCATGTTGTGCAA
AAAAGCGGTTAGCTCCTTCGGTCCTCCGATCGTTGTCAGAAGTAAGTTGGCCGCAGTGTTATCACTCATG
GTTATGGCAGCACTGCATAATTCTCTTACTGTCATGCCATCCGTAAGATGCTTTTCTGTGACTGGTGAGT
ACTCAACCAAGTCATTCTGAGAATAGTGTATGCGGCGACCGAGTTGCTCTTGCCCGGCGTCAATACGGGA
TAATACCGCGCCACATAGCAGAACTTTAAAAGTGCTCATCATTGGAAAACGTTCTTCGGGGCGAAAACTC
TCAAGGATCTTACCGCTGTTGAGATCCAGTTCGATGTAACCCACTCGTGCACCCAACTGATCTTCAGCAT
CTTTTACTTTCACCAGCGTTTCTGGGTGAGCAAAAACAGGAAGGCAAAATGCCGCAAAAAAGGGAATAAG
GGCGACACGGAAATGTTGAATACTCATACTCTTCCTTTTTCAATATTATTGAAGCATTTATCAGGGTTAT
TGTCTCATGAGCGGATACATATTTGAATGTATTTAGAAAAATAAACAAATAGGGGTTCCGCGCACATTTC
CCCGAAAAGTGCCACCTGACGTC
Features (pLannotate 1.2.2; 17 found; start..end, strand, type, name):
     28..80      -  misc_feature   bom (fragment): basis of mobility region from pBR322
    235..614     +  enhancer       CMV enhancer: human cytomegalovirus immediate early enhancer
    687..704     -  promoter       CMV promoter (fragment): human cytomegalovirus (CMV) immediate early promoter
    767..818     +  promoter       CMVd2 promoter: truncated human cytomegalovirus (CMV) immediate early promoter that yields moderately reduced expression relative to the full-length promoter
    814..847     +  LTR            5' LTR (truncated) (fragment): truncated 5' long terminal repeat (LTR) from HIV-1
    863..881     +  promoter       T7 promoter: promoter for bacteriophage T7 RNA polymerase
    904..4704    +  CDS            Ptch1 (fragment): PTC1_MOUSE - Also known as Ptch. Experimental evidence at protein level: Swiss-Prot protein existence level 1. Acts as a receptor for sonic hedgehog (SHH), indian hedgehog (IHH) and desert hedgehog (DHH). Associates with the smoothened protein (SMO) to transduce the hedgehog's proteins signal. Seems to have a tumor suppressor function, as inactivation of this protein is probably a necessary, if not sufficient step for tumorigenesis. From Mus musculus (Mouse).
   4864..4882    -  promoter       SP6 promoter: promoter for bacteriophage SP6 RNA polymerase
   4908..5132    +  polyA_signal   bGH poly(A) signal: bovine growth hormone polyadenylation signal
   5136..5157    +  promoter       SV40 promoter (fragment): SV40 enhancer and early promoter
   5240..5256    -  protein_bind   lac operator: The lac repressor binds to the lac operator to inhibit transcription in E. coli. This inhibition can be relieved by adding lactose or isopropyl-β-D-thiogalactopyranoside (IPTG). lac repressor encoded by lacI
   5264..5294    -  promoter       lac promoter: promoter for the E. coli lac operon
   5309..5330    -  protein_bind   CAP binding site: CAP binding activates transcription in the presence of cAMP. E. coli catabolite activator protein
   5343..5435    -  CDS            lacI (fragment): lac repressor; lacI; The lac repressor binds to the lac operator to inhibit transcription in E. coli. This inhibition can be relieved by adding lactose or isopropyl-β-D-thiogalactopyranoside (IPTG).
   5618..6206    -  rep_origin     ori: high-copy-number ColE1/pMB1/pBR322/pUC origin of replication
   6377..7237    -  CDS            AmpR: β-lactamase; bla; confers resistance to ampicillin, carbenicillin, and related antibiotics
   7238..7342    -  promoter       AmpR promoter: bla
