[The description below was written by a language model from this plasmid's Addgene catalogue record and pLannotate feature annotations shown in this document.]
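Description:
pcDNA-h-mmPtch1-B-Y233C-HA is a mammalian expression plasmid built on the pcDNA-h backbone that drives an engineered variant of mouse Patched1 (Ptch1), the receptor for Hedgehog ligands that regulates Smoothened. It is maintained in E. coli as a high-copy plasmid through a ColE1/pUC-type origin and is selected with ampicillin via the β-lactamase gene and its native promoter. The annotated sequence (about 7.4 kb) shows no intact mammalian selection cassette. Only a short SV40 promoter fragment follows the polyadenylation signal, so the annotation suggests a backbone suited to transient transfection rather than drug selection, though the record does not say this explicitly.

The expression unit consists of the CMV immediate-early enhancer and promoter, a T7 promoter just upstream of the insert, the Ptch1 coding sequence, a reverse-oriented SP6 promoter, and the bovine growth hormone poly(A) signal. The T7 and SP6 sites also serve as sequencing primer sites flanking the insert. The "Ptch1-B" open reading frame lacks amino acids 620–643 and is truncated at residue 1291. It additionally carries the Y233C point substitution and a C-terminal HA epitope tag for detection, although the tag is not separately annotated in the feature table. The insert was assembled by Gibson cloning. Short annotated fragments, such as the HIV-1 LTR piece, lac promoter/operator, lacI and bom remnants, appear to be backbone vestiges or partial matches rather than functional modules.

According to the record, the plasmid is used to express the Y233C mutant of Ptch1-B in functional assays. It comes from work on the structural basis of Patched's cholesterol transport-like activity.
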