Addgene plasmid #120904: pcDNA-h-mmPtch1-B-Y233C-HA
Purpose: Expresses Ptch1-B (Y233C) for function assays
Depositing lab: Philip Beachy. Depositing organization: Stanford University. Publication: Structural Basis for Cholesterol Transport-like Activity of the Hedgehog Receptor Patched. Zhang Y, Bulkley DP, Xin Y, Roberts KJ, Asarnow DE, Sharma A, Myers BR, Cho W, Cheng Y, Beachy PA. Cell. 2018 Nov 15;175(5):1352-1364.e14. doi: 10.1016/j.cell.2018.10.026. Epub 2018 Nov 8. PubMed 30415841.
Backbone
  Vector backbone: pcDNA-h
  Vector type: Mammalian Expression
Growth in bacteria
  Bacterial resistance: Ampicillin, 100 μg/mL
  Growth temperature: 37°C
  Growth strain: DH5alpha
  Copy number: High Copy
Gene/Insert
  Gene/Insert name: Ptch1
  Species: M. musculus (mouse)
  Mutation: deleted amino acids 620-643, truncated at 1291, Y233C
  GenBank ID: NM_008957.3
  Entrez Gene: Ptch1 (a.k.a. A230106A15Rik, Ptc, Ptc1, Ptch, mes, wig)
  Promoter: CMV
  Tag / fusion protein: HA (C terminal on insert)
  Cloning method: Gibson Cloning
  Sequencing primers: 5′ T7; 3′ SP6
Terms and licenses: Academic/Nonprofit Terms; Industry Terms: Not Available to Industry
How to cite: pcDNA-h-mmPtch1-B-Y233C-HA was a gift from Philip Beachy (Addgene plasmid # 120904 ; http://n2t.net/addgene:120904 ; RRID:Addgene_120904)
